Addgene plasmid #168644: pDONR223 MERS-CoV ORF4a_stop
Purpose: Gateway-compatible Entry vector
Depositing lab: Fritz Roth. Depositing organization: Sinai Health System. Publication: A resource of human coronavirus protein-coding sequences in a flexible, multipurpose Gateway Entry clone collection. Weller B, Lin CW, Pogoutse O, Sauer M, Marin-de la Rosa N, Strobel A, Young V, Knapp JJ, Rayhan A, Falter C, Kim DK, Roth FP, Falter-Braun P. G3 (Bethesda). 2023 Jul 5;13(7):jkad105. doi: 10.1093/g3journal/jkad105. PubMed 37267226.
Backbone
  Vector backbone: pDONR223
  Backbone manufacturer: Rual et al, Genome Res. 14:2128-2135, 2004.
  Backbone size w/o insert (bp): 5005
  Vector type: Other
Growth in bacteria
  Bacterial resistance: Spectinomycin, 50 μg/mL
  Growth temperature: 37°C
  Growth strain: DH5alpha
  Copy number: Unknown
Gene/Insert
  Gene/Insert name: ORF4a
  Species: Other
  Insert size (bp): 330
  Entrez Gene: orf4a (a.k.a. G128_gp04)
  Cloning method: Gateway Cloning
  Sequencing primers: 5′ m13-For; 3′ m13-Rev
Resource information
  A portion of this plasmid was derived from a plasmid made by: Falter-Braun Lab
Terms and licenses: Academic/Nonprofit Terms; Industry Terms
How to cite: pDONR223 MERS-CoV ORF4a_stop was a gift from Fritz Roth (Addgene plasmid # 168644 ; http://n2t.net/addgene:168644 ; RRID:Addgene_168644)
