[The description below was written by a language model from this plasmid's Addgene catalogue record.]
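Description:
pDONR223 MERS-CoV ORF4a_stop is a Gateway-compatible Entry clone built on the pDONR223 donor backbone (listed as about 5 kb without insert). It carries the ORF4a coding sequence of Middle East respiratory syndrome coronavirus as a 330 bp insert. The plasmid is maintained in standard E. coli cloning strains and selected with spectinomycin. The record does not give the copy number, and no feature table is provided, so the origin of replication and exact element positions are not documented here. The insert was introduced by Gateway cloning, which in a pDONR-type vector normally means a BP recombination that replaces the donor cassette and leaves the ORF flanked by attL sites. M13 forward and reverse primer sites on either side of the insert are listed for sequence verification.

As an Entry vector, the construct has no stated promoter, tag or reporter of its own and is not intended for direct expression. Instead it serves as a source from which ORF4a can be transferred by LR recombination into any compatible Destination vector, which then supplies the promoter, fusion partners and host-specific selection. The "_stop" suffix suggests that the ORF retains a stop codon, which would suit native or N-terminally tagged expression rather than C-terminal fusions, although the record does not spell this out. The plasmid belongs to a collection of human coronavirus protein-coding sequences assembled as flexible Gateway Entry clones. Such collections typically support downstream uses like protein expression, interaction mapping and functional studies of viral proteins.
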