>Addgene plasmid #168644 | pDONR223 MERS-CoV ORF4a_stop | depositor partial sequence | sequence record 326853 | Inserted CDS with Stop codon
ATGGATTACGTGTCTCTGCTTAATCAAATTTGGCAGAAGTACCTTAACTCACCGTATACTACTTGTTTGT
ACATCCCTAAACCCACAGCTAAGTATACACCTTTAGTTGGCACTTCATTGCACCCTGTGCTGTGGAACTG
TCAGCTATCCTTTGCTGGTTATACTGAATCTGCTGTTAATTCTACAAAAGCTTTGGCCAAACAGGACGCA
GCTCAGCGAATCGCTTGGTTGCTACATAAGGATGGAGGAATCCCTGATGGATGTTCCCTCTACCTCCGGC
ACTCAAGTTTATTCGCGCAAAGCGAGGAAGAGGAGCCATTCTCCAACTAA
